>Addgene plasmid #66352 | GPR32-Tango | addgene full sequence | sequence record 168125 | Addgene assembled sequence
GACGGATCGGGAGATCTCCCGATCCCCTATGGTGCACTCTCAGTACAATCTGCTCTGATGCCGCATAGTT
AAGCCAGTATCTGCTCCCTGCTTGTGTGTTGGAGGTCGCTGAGTAGTGCGCGAGCAAAATTTAAGCTACA
ACAAGGCAAGGCTTGACCGACAATTGCATGAAGAATCTGCTTAGGGTTAGGCGTTTTGCGCTGCTTCGCG
ATGTACGGGCCAGATATACGCGTTGACATTGATTATTGACTAGTTATTAATAGTAATCAATTACGGGGTC
ATTAGTTCATAGCCCATATATGGAGTTCCGCGTTACATAACTTACGGTAAATGGCCCGCCTGGCTGACCG
CCCAACGACCCCCGCCCATTGACGTCAATAATGACGTATGTTCCCATAGTAACGCCAATAGGGACTTTCC
ATTGACGTCAATGGGTGGAGTATTTACGGTAAACTGCCCACTTGGCAGTACATCAAGTGTATCATATGCC
AAGTACGCCCCCTATTGACGTCAATGACGGTAAATGGCCCGCCTGGCATTATGCCCAGTACATGACCTTA
TGGGACTTTCCTACTTGGCAGTACATCTACGTATTAGTCATCGCTATTACCATGGTGATGCGGTTTTGGC
AGTACATCAATGGGCGTGGATAGCGGTTTGACTCACGGGGATTTCCAAGTCTCCACCCCATTGACGTCAA
TGGGAGTTTGTTTTGGCACCAAAATCAACGGGACTTTCCAAAATGTCGTAACAACTCCGCCCCATTGACG
CAAATGGGCGGTAGGCGTGTACGGTGGGAGGTCTATATAAGCAGAGCTCTCTGGCTAACTAGAGAACCCA
CTGCTTACTGGCTTATCGAAATTAATACGACTCACTATAGGGAGACCCAAGCTGGCTAGCGTTTAAACTT
AAGCTTGGTACCGAGCTCGGATCCACTAGTCCAGTGTGGTGGAATTCTGCAGATATCCAGCACAGTGGCG
GCCGCGCCACCATGAAGACGATCATCGCCCTGAGCTACATCTTCTGCCTGGTATTCGCCGACTACAAGGA
CGATGATGACGCCAGCATCGATATGAACGGTGTAAGTGAAGGTACTCGCGGTTGTAGCGACCGGCAACCT
GGGGTCCTTACTAGAGACAGATCCTGTTCACGAAAGATGAACAGCTCAGGCTGCCTGAGCGAAGAGGTCG
GCAGTCTGAGGCCCTTGACAGTGGTGATACTGTCTGCTAGCATTGTGGTGGGTGTACTCGGCAATGGCCT
GGTGCTGTGGATGACTGTGTTCAGGATGGCGCGGACCGTATCAACAGTGTGCTTTTTCCACCTCGCCCTG
GCTGATTTTATGCTGTCTCTGAGTCTCCCAATCGCCATGTACTACATCGTGAGCCGCCAGTGGCTGCTGG
GTGAATGGGCTTGCAAGCTCTACATTACTTTCGTGTTTCTCAGCTACTTCGCTTCAAACTGCCTGCTTGT
GTTCATCAGTGTGGACCGCTGTATCTCCGTGCTTTACCCTGTGTGGGCTTTGAACCACCGCACCGTACAA
AGAGCCAGCTGGTTGGCTTTCGGCGTGTGGCTCCTGGCCGCAGCGCTGTGCAGCGCCCATCTGAAGTTCA
GAACTACGAGGAAGTGGAACGGTTGTACCCACTGCTATCTGGCCTTTAACTCCGACAACGAGACAGCACA
AATCTGGATTGAGGGTGTCGTGGAGGGCCACATCATCGGCACTATTGGTCATTTTTTGCTGGGATTTTTG
GGCCCACTGGCCATCATTGGCACTTGTGCACACCTCATTAGAGCCAAGCTGCTGAGAGAGGGCTGGGTGC
ATGCCAACAGGCCCAAGAGGCTGCTGCTGGTCCTGGTTTCTGCTTTCTTTATTTTCTGGTCCCCATTCAA
CGTGGTTCTCCTGGTCCACTTGTGGCGCAGGGTGATGTTGAAGGAGATTTATCACCCACGCATGCTCCTC
ATCCTTCAGGCCAGTTTCGCCCTCGGATGCGTCAACTCTTCTCTGAATCCCTTCCTGTACGTTTTCGTCG
GGAGGGACTTCCAGGAAAAATTCTTTCAGAGTCTGACATCAGCCCTCGCGCGGGCCTTCGGCGAGGAAGA
GTTTTTGAGTTCTTGTCCACGCGGCAATGCCCCACGGGAGATCGATACCGGTGGACGCACCCCACCCAGC
CTGGGTCCCCAAGATGAGTCCTGCACCACCGCCAGCTCCTCCCTGGCCAAGGACACTTCATCGACCGGTG
AGAACCTGTACTTCCAGCTAAGATTAGATAAAAGTAAAGTGATTAACAGCGCATTAGAGCTGCTTAATGA
GGTCGGAATCGAAGGTTTAACAACCCGTAAACTCGCCCAGAAGCTAGGTGTAGAGCAGCCTACATTGTAT
TGGCATGTAAAAAATAAGCGGGCTTTGCTCGACGCCTTAGCCATTGAGATGTTAGATAGGCACCATACTC
ACTTTTGCCCTTTAGAAGGGGAAAGCTGGCAAGATTTTTTACGTAATAACGCTAAAAGTTTTAGATGTGC
TTTACTAAGTCATCGCGATGGAGCAAAAGTACATTTAGGTACACGGCCTACAGAAAAACAGTATGAAACT
CTCGAAAATCAATTAGCCTTTTTATGCCAACAAGGTTTTTCACTAGAGAATGCATTATATGCACTCAGCG
CTGTGGGGCATTTTACTTTAGGTTGCGTATTGGAAGATCAAGAGCATCAAGTCGCTAAAGAAGAAAGGGA
AACACCTACTACTGATAGTATGCCGCCATTATTACGACAAGCTATCGAATTATTTGATCACCAAGGTGCA
GAGCCAGCCTTCTTATTCGGCCTTGAATTGATCATATGCGGATTAGAAAAACAACTTAAATGTGAAAGTG
GGTCCGCGTACAGCCGCGCGCGTACGAAAAACAATTACGGGTCTACCATCGAGGGCCTGCTCGATCTCCC
GGACGACGACGCCCCCGAAGAGGCGGGGCTGGCGGCTCCGCGCCTGTCCTTTCTCCCCGCGGGACACACG
CGCAGACTGTCGACGGCCCCCCCGACCGATGTCAGCCTGGGGGACGAGCTCCACTTAGACGGCGAGGACG
TGGCGATGGCGCATGCCGACGCGCTAGACGATTTCGATCTGGACATGTTGGGGGACGGGGATTCCCCGGG
TCCGGGATTTACCCCCCACGACTCCGCCCCCTACGGCGCTCTGGATATGGCCGACTTCGAGTTTGAGCAG
ATGTTTACCGATGCCCTTGGAATTGACGAGTACGGTGGGTAGCTCGAGTCTAGAGGGCCCGTTTAAACCC
GCTGATCAGCCTCGACTGTGCCTTCTAGTTGCCAGCCATCTGTTGTTTGCCCCTCCCCCGTGCCTTCCTT
GACCCTGGAAGGTGCCACTCCCACTGTCCTTTCCTAATAAAATGAGGAAATTGCATCGCATTGTCTGAGT
AGGTGTCATTCTATTCTGGGGGGTGGGGTGGGGCAGGACAGCAAGGGGGAGGATTGGGAAGACAATAGCA
GGCATGCTGGGGATGCGGTGGGCTCTATGGCTTCTGAGGCGGAAAGAACCAGCTGGGGCTCTAGGGGGTA
TCCCC
[124 nt withheld, positions 3576-3699]
C
[91 nt withheld, positions 3701-3791]
A
[49 nt withheld, positions 3793-3841]
CCTTTGACGTTGGAGTCCACGTTCTTT
[37 nt withheld, positions 3869-3905]
ACCCTATCTCGGTCTATTCTTTTGATTTATAAGGGATTTTGCCGATTTCGGCCTATTGGTTAAAAAATGA
GCTGATTTAACAAAAATTTAACGCGAATTAATTCTGTGGAATGTGTGTCAGTTAGGGTGTGGAAAGTCCC
CAGGCTCCCCAGCAGGCAGAAGTATGCAAAGCATGCATCTCAATTAGTCAGCAACCAGGTGTGGAAAGTC
CCCAGGCTCCCCAGCAGGCAGAAGTATGCAAAGCATGCATCTCAATTAGTCAGCAACCATAGTCCCGCCC
CTAACTCCGCCCATCCCGCCCCTAACTCCGCCCAGTTCCGCCCATTCTCCGCCCCATGGCTGACTAATTT
TTTTTATTTATGCAGAGGCCGAGGCCGCCTCTGCCTCTGAGCTATTCCAGAAGTAGTGAGGAGGCTTTTT
TGGAGGCCTAGGCTTTTGCAAAAAGCTCCCGGGAGCTTGTATATCCATTTTCGGATCTGATCAAGAGACA
GGATGAGGATCGTTTCGCATGATTGAACAAGATGGATTGCACGCAGGTTCTCCGGCCGCTTGGGTGGAGA
GGCTATTCGGCTATGACTGGGCACAACAGACAATCGGCTGCTCTGATGCCGCCGTGTTCCGGCTGTCAGC
GCAGGGGCGCCCGGTTCTTTTTGTCAAGACCGACCTGTCCGGTGCCCTGAATGAACTGCAGGACGAGGCA
GCGCGGCTATCGTGGCTGGCCACGACGGGCGTTCCTTGCGCAGCTGTGCTCGACGTTGTCACTGAAGCGG
GAAGGGACTGGCTGCTATTGGGCGAAGTGCCGGGGCAGGATCTCCTGTCATCTCACCTTGCTCCTGCCGA
GAAAGTATCCATCATGGCTGATGCAATGCGGCGGCTGCATACGCTTGATCCGGCTACCTGCCCATTCGAC
CACCAAGCGAAACATCGCATCGAGCGAGCACGTACTCGGATGGAAGCCGGTCTTGTCGATCAGGATGATC
TGGACGAAGAGCATCAGGGGCTCGCGCCAGCCGAACTGTTCGCCAGGCTCAAGGCGCGCATGCCCGACGG
CGAGGATCTCGTCGTGACCCATGGCGATGCCTGCTTGCCGAATATCATGGTGGAAAATGGCCGCTTTTCT
GGATTCATCGACTGTGGCCGGCTGGGTGTGGCGGACCGCTATCAGGACATAGCGTTGGCTACCCGTGATA
TTGCTGAAGAGCTTGGCGGCGAATGGGCTGACCGCTTCCTCGTGCTTTACGGTATCGCCGCTCCCGATTC
GCAGCGCATCGCCTTCTATCGCCTTCTTGACGAGTTCTTCTGAGCGGGACTCTGGGGTTCGAAATGACCG
ACCAAGCGACGCCCAACCTGCCATCACGAGATTTCGATTCCACCGCCGCCTTCTATGAAAGGTTGGGCTT
CGGAATCGTTTTCCGGGACGCCGGCTGGATGATCCTCCAGCGCGGGGATCTCATGCTGGAGTTCTTCGCC
CACCCCAACTTGTTTATTGCAGCTTATAATGGTTACAAATAAAGCAATAGCATCACAAATTTCACAAATA
AAGCATTTTTTTCACTGCATTCTAGTTGTGGTTTGTCCAAACTCATCAATGTATCTTATCATGTCTGTAT
ACCGTCGACCTCTAGCTAGAGCTTGGCGTAATCATGGTCATAGCTGTTTCCTGTGTGAAATTGTTATCCG
CTCACAATTCCACACAACATACGAGCCGGAAGCATAAAGTGTAAAGCCTGGGGTGCCTAATGAGTGAGCT
AACTCACATTAATTGCGTTGCGCTCACTGCCCGCTTTCCAGTCGGGAAACCTGTCGTGCCAGCTGCATTA
ATGAATCGGCCAACGCGCGGGGAGAGGCGGTTTGCGTATTGGGCGCTCTTCCGCTTCCTCGCTCACTGAC
TCGCTGCGCTCGGTCGTTCGGCTGCGGCGAGCGGTATCAGCTCACTCAAAGGCGGTAATACGGTTATCCA
CAGAATCAGGGGATAACGCAGGAAAGAACATGTGAGCAAAAGGCCAGCAAAAGGCCAGGAACCGTAAAAA
GGCCGCGTTGCTGGCGTTTTTCCATAGGCTCCGCCCCCCTGACGAGCATCACAAAAATCGACGCTCAAGT
CAGAGGTGGCGAAACCCGACAGGACTATAAAGATACCAGGCGTTTCCCCCTGGAAGCTCCCTCGTGCGCT
CTCCTGTTCCGACCCTGCCGCTTACCGGATACCTGTCCGCCTTTCTCCCTTCGGGAAGCGTGGCGCTTTC
TCATAGCTCACGCTGTAGGTATCTCAGTTCGGTGTAGGTCGTTCGCTCCAAGCTGGGCTGTGTGCACGAA
CCCCCCGTTCAGCCCGACCGCTGCGCCTTATCCGGTAACTATCGTCTTGAGTCCAACCCGGTAAGACACG
ACTTATCGCCACTGGCAGCAGCCACTGGTAACAGGATTAGCAGAGCGAGGTATGTAGGCGGTGCTACAGA
GTTCTTGAAGTGGTGGCCTAACTACGGCTACACTAGAAGAACAGTATTTGGTATCTGCGCTCTGCTGAAG
CCAGTTACCTTCGGAAAAAGAGTTGGTAGCTCTTGATCCGGCAAACAAACCACCGCTGGTAGCGGTTTTT
TTGTTTGCAAGCAGCAGATTACGCGCAGAAAAAAAGGATCTCAAGAAGATCCTTTGATCTTTTCTACGGG
GTCTGACGCTCAGTGGAACGAAAACTCACGTTAAGGGATTTTGGTCATGAGATTATCAAAAAGGATCTTC
ACCTAGATCCTTTTAAATTAAAAATGAAGTTTTAAATCAATCTAAAGTATATATGAGTAAACTTGGTCTG
ACAGTTACCAATGCTTAATCAGTGAGGCACCTATCTCAGCGATCTGTCTATTTCGTTCATCCATAGTTGC
CTGACTCCCCGTCGTGTAGATAACTACGATACGGGAGGGCTTACCATCTGGCCCCAGTGCTGCAATGATA
CCGCGAGACCCACGCTCACCGGCTCCAGATTTATCAGCAATAAACCAGCCAGCCGGAAGGGCCGAGCGCA
GAAGTGGTCCTGCAACTTTATCCGCCTCCATCCAGTCTATTAATTGTTGCCGGGAAGCTAGAGTAAGTAG
TTCGCCAGTTAATAGTTTGCGCAACGTTGTTGCCATTGCTACAGGCATCGTGGTGTCACGCTCGTCGTTT
GGTATGGCTTCATTCAGCTCCGGTTCCCAACGATCAAGGCGAGTTACATGATCCCCCATGTTGTGCAAAA
AAGCGGTTAGCTCCTTCGGTCCTCCGATCGTTGTCAGAAGTAAGTTGGCCGCAGTGTTATCACTCATGGT
TATGGCAGCACTGCATAATTCTCTTACTGTCATGCCATCCGTAAGATGCTTTTCTGTGACTGGTGAGTAC
TCAACCAAGTCATTCTGAGAATAGTGTATGCGGCGACCGAGTTGCTCTTGCCCGGCGTCAATACGGGATA
ATACCGCGCCACATAGCAGAACTTTAAAAGTGCTCATCATTGGAAAACGTTCTTCGGGGCGAAAACTCTC
AAGGATCTTACCGCTGTTGAGATCCAGTTCGATGTAACCCACTCGTGCACCCAACTGATCTTCAGCATCT
TTTACTTTCACCAGCGTTTCTGGGTGAGCAAAAACAGGAAGGCAAAATGCCGCAAAAAAGGGAATAAGGG
CGACACGGAAATGTTGAATACTCATACTCTTCCTTTTTCAATATTATTGAAGCATTTATCAGGGTTATTG
TCTCATGAGCGGATACATATTTGAATGTATTTAGAAAAATAAACAAATAGGGGTTCCGCGCACATTTCCC
CGAAAAGTGCCACCTGACGTC
Features (pLannotate 1.2.2; 23 found; start..end, strand, type, name):
     28..80      -  misc_feature   bom (fragment): basis of mobility region from pBR322
    235..614     +  enhancer       CMV enhancer: human cytomegalovirus immediate early enhancer
    615..818     +  promoter       CMV promoter: human cytomegalovirus (CMV) immediate early promoter
    814..847     +  LTR            5' LTR (truncated) (fragment): truncated 5' long terminal repeat (LTR) from HIV-1
    863..881     +  promoter       T7 promoter: promoter for bacteriophage T7 RNA polymerase
   1040..1060    +  CDS            3xFLAG (fragment): three tandem FLAG® epitope tags
   1073..2140    +  CDS            GPR32: GPR32_HUMAN - Experimental evidence at transcript level: Swiss-Prot protein existence level 2. Orphan receptor. From Homo sapiens (Human).
   2261..2874    +  CDS            TetR (fragment): tetracycline repressor TetR; tetR from transposon Tn10; TetR binds to the tetracycline operator tetO to inhibit transcription. This inhibition can be relieved by adding tetracycline or doxycycline.
   3026..3259    +  CDS            VP16 AD: transcriptional activation domain of herpes simplex virus protein VP16 (Triezenberg et al., 1988; Cousens et al., 1989); UL48
   3306..3530    +  polyA_signal   bGH poly(A) signal: bovine growth hormone polyadenylation signal
   3534..3555    +  promoter       SV40 promoter (fragment): SV40 enhancer and early promoter
   3576..4004    +  rep_origin     f1 ori (sequence partly withheld): f1 bacteriophage origin of replication; arrow indicates direction of (+) strand synthesis
   4018..4347    +  promoter       SV40 promoter: SV40 enhancer and early promoter
   4414..5205    +  CDS            neo: KKA2_KLEPN - Also known as kan, nptII. Experimental evidence at protein level: Swiss-Prot protein existence level 1. Resistance to kanamycin, neomycin, paromomycin, ribostamycin, butirosin and gentamicin B. From Klebsiella pneumoniae.
   5229..5387    +  CDS            ble (fragment): BLE_KLEPN - Experimental evidence at protein level: Swiss-Prot protein existence level 1. Binding protein with a strong affinity to the bleomycin family of antibiotics. Binds to CL990; an antimitotic-antibiotic compound. From Klebsiella pneumoniae.
   5382..5503    +  polyA_signal   SV40 poly(A) signal: SV40 polyadenylation signal
   5576..5592    -  protein_bind   lac operator: The lac repressor binds to the lac operator to inhibit transcription in E. coli. This inhibition can be relieved by adding lactose or isopropyl-β-D-thiogalactopyranoside (IPTG). lac repressor encoded by lacI
   5600..5630    -  promoter       lac promoter: promoter for the E. coli lac operon
   5645..5666    -  protein_bind   CAP binding site: CAP binding activates transcription in the presence of cAMP. E. coli catabolite activator protein
   5679..5771    -  CDS            lacI (fragment): lac repressor; lacI; The lac repressor binds to the lac operator to inhibit transcription in E. coli. This inhibition can be relieved by adding lactose or isopropyl-β-D-thiogalactopyranoside (IPTG).
   5954..6539    -  rep_origin     ori: high-copy-number ColE1/pMB1/pBR322/pUC origin of replication
   6710..7570    -  CDS            AmpR: β-lactamase; bla; confers resistance to ampicillin, carbenicillin, and related antibiotics
   7571..7675    -  promoter       AmpR promoter: bla
