[The description below was written by a language model from this plasmid's Addgene catalogue record and pLannotate feature annotations shown in this document.]
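Description:
GPR32-Tango is a mammalian expression plasmid from the PRESTO-Tango collection, built on an "empty Tango" backbone that derives from pcDNA3.1(+). It is propagated in E. coli as a high-copy plasmid through a ColE1/pUC-type origin with ampicillin selection (AmpR under its own bla promoter), and it also carries an f1 phage origin. For selection in mammalian cells, an SV40 early promoter drives a neomycin phosphotransferase gene terminated by an SV40 poly(A) signal, conferring G418 resistance. The annotated sequence record is about 7.7 kb, consistent with the stated backbone plus the 1,068 bp insert.

The payload is a single fusion reading frame expressed from the CMV immediate-early enhancer and promoter and terminated by the bGH polyadenylation signal. A backbone-encoded N-terminal FLAG epitope precedes the human GPR32 coding sequence (also known as RVDR1, annotated as an orphan receptor). Downstream lie TetR and the VP16 activation domain, which together form the tTA transcription factor mentioned in the depositor comments. The feature table leaves the short segment between the receptor and TetR unannotated, so the linker elements there are not described by the record.

According to the stated purpose, receptor activation is read out as transcriptional activation following arrestin translocation, allowing GPCRs to be screened in parallel independently of their G protein coupling. The plasmid was generated under a program aimed at producing tools for understudied druggable proteins. The depositor notes that the site downstream of tTA may be XbaI rather than XhoI in most vectors of this series.
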