Addgene plasmid #66352: GPR32-Tango
Purpose: Expression of G protein-coupled receptors for PRESTO-Tango: parallel receptorome expression and screening via transcriptional output, with transcriptional activation following arrestin translocation
Depositing lab: Bryan Roth. Depositing organization: University of North Carolina at Chapel Hill. Publication: PRESTO-Tango as an open-source resource for interrogation of the druggable human GPCRome. Kroeze WK, Sassano MF, Huang XP, Lansu K, McCorvy JD, Giguere PM, Sciaky N, Roth BL. Nat Struct Mol Biol. 2015 May;22(5):362-9. doi: 10.1038/nsmb.3014. Epub 2015 Apr 20. PubMed 25895059.
Backbone
  Vector backbone: empty Tango
  Backbone size w/o insert (bp): 6632
  Vector type: Mammalian Expression
  Selectable markers: Neomycin (select with G418)
Growth in bacteria
  Bacterial resistance: Ampicillin, 100 μg/mL
  Growth temperature: 37°C
  Growth strain: DH5alpha
  Copy number: High Copy
Gene/Insert
  Gene/Insert name: GPR32
  Species: H. sapiens (human)
  Insert size (bp): 1068
  Entrez Gene: GPR32 (a.k.a. RVDR1)
  Promoter: CMV
  Tag / fusion protein: FLAG (N terminal on backbone)
  Cloning method: Restriction Enzyme; 5′ cloning site NotI (not destroyed); 3′ cloning site XhoI (unknown if destroyed)
  Sequencing primers: 5′ CMV-F; 3′ Tet-R
Terms and licenses: Academic/Nonprofit Terms; Industry Terms: Not Available to Industry
Depositor comments: Please note: Most of the PRESTO-Tango vectors do not contain the XhoI cut site downstream of the tTA sequence and instead carry an XbaI site. If you need to perform an XhoI digest we recommend sequencing with a forward primer at the C-terminus of tTA to determine which of the two sites is present. Suggested primer: 5-gagctccacttagacggcgagg-3. Original backbone was pcDNA3.1(+). These plasmids were generated as part of the Illuminating the Druggable Genome (IDG) program sponsored by the NIH Common Fund. The goal of this program is to identify, gather, and distribute information and resources for proteins that currently are not well-studied yet belong to commonly drug-targeted protein families: protein kinases, non-olfactory G-protein coupled receptors (GPCRs), and ion channels. The IDG program is designed to develop fundamental research tools for understudied proteins, elucidate their function, and disseminate the IDG-related resources and data to the greater scientific community.
How to cite: GPR32-Tango was a gift from Bryan Roth (Addgene plasmid # 66352 ; http://n2t.net/addgene:66352 ; RRID:Addgene_66352)
