>Addgene plasmid #66352 | GPR32-Tango | depositor partial sequence | sequence record 113317 | empty Tango
GACGGATCGGGAGATCTCCCGATCCCCTATGGTGCACTCTCAGTACAATCTGCTCTGATGCCGCATAGTT
AAGCCAGTATCTGCTCCCTGCTTGTGTGTTGGAGGTCGCTGAGTAGTGCGCGAGCAAAATTTAAGCTACA
ACAAGGCAAGGCTTGACCGACAATTGCATGAAGAATCTGCTTAGGGTTAGGCGTTTTGCGCTGCTTCGCG
ATGTACGGGCCAGATATACGCGTTGACATTGATTATTGACTAGTTATTAATAGTAATCAATTACGGGGTC
ATTAGTTCATAGCCCATATATGGAGTTCCGCGTTACATAACTTACGGTAAATGGCCCGCCTGGCTGACCG
CCCAACGACCCCCGCCCATTGACGTCAATAATGACGTATGTTCCCATAGTAACGCCAATAGGGACTTTCC
ATTGACGTCAATGGGTGGAGTATTTACGGTAAACTGCCCACTTGGCAGTACATCAAGTGTATCATATGCC
AAGTACGCCCCCTATTGACGTCAATGACGGTAAATGGCCCGCCTGGCATTATGCCCAGTACATGACCTTA
TGGGACTTTCCTACTTGGCAGTACATCTACGTATTAGTCATCGCTATTACCATGGTGATGCGGTTTTGGC
AGTACATCAATGGGCGTGGATAGCGGTTTGACTCACGGGGATTTCCAAGTCTCCACCCCATTGACGTCAA
TGGGAGTTTGTTTTGGCACCAAAATCAACGGGACTTTCCAAAATGTCGTAACAACTCCGCCCCATTGACG
CAAATGGGCGGTAGGCGTGTACGGTGGGAGGTCTATATAAGCAGAGCTCTCTGGCTAACTAGAGAACCCA
CTGCTTACTGGCTTATCGAAATTAATACGACTCACTATAGGGAGACCCAAGCTGGCTAGCGTTTAAACTT
AAGCTTGGTACCGAGCTCGGATCCACTAGTCCAGTGTGGTGGAATTCTGCAGATATCCAGCACAGTGGCG
GCCGCGCCACCATGAAGACGATCATCGCCCTGAGCTACATCTTCTGCCTGGTATTCGCCGACTACAAGGA
CGATGATGACGCCAGCATCGATACCGGTGGACGCACCCCACCCAGCCTGGGTCCCCAAGATGAGTCCTGC
ACCACCGCCAGCTCCTCCCTGGCCAAGGACACTTCATCGACCGGTGAGAACCTGTACTTCCAGCTAAGAT
TAGATAAAAGTAAAGTGATTAACAGCGCATTAGAGCTGCTTAATGAGGTCGGAATCGAAGGTTTAACAAC
CCGTAAACTCGCCCAGAAGCTAGGTGTAGAGCAGCCTACATTGTATTGGCATGTAAAAAATAAGCGGGCT
TTGCTCGACGCCTTAGCCATTGAGATGTTAGATAGGCACCATACTCACTTTTGCCCTTTAGAAGGGGAAA
GCTGGCAAGATTTTTTACGTAATAACGCTAAAAGTTTTAGATGTGCTTTACTAAGTCATCGCGATGGAGC
AAAAGTACATTTAGGTACACGGCCTACAGAAAAACAGTATGAAACTCTCGAAAATCAATTAGCCTTTTTA
TGCCAACAAGGTTTTTCACTAGAGAATGCATTATATGCACTCAGCGCTGTGGGGCATTTTACTTTAGGTT
GCGTATTGGAAGATCAAGAGCATCAAGTCGCTAAAGAAGAAAGGGAAACACCTACTACTGATAGTATGCC
GCCATTATTACGACAAGCTATCGAATTATTTGATCACCAAGGTGCAGAGCCAGCCTTCTTATTCGGCCTT
GAATTGATCATATGCGGATTAGAAAAACAACTTAAATGTGAAAGTGGGTCCGCGTACAGCCGCGCGCGTA
CGAAAAACAATTACGGGTCTACCATCGAGGGCCTGCTCGATCTCCCGGACGACGACGCCCCCGAAGAGGC
GGGGCTGGCGGCTCCGCGCCTGTCCTTTCTCCCCGCGGGACACACGCGCAGACTGTCGACGGCCCCCCCG
ACCGATGTCAGCCTGGGGGACGAGCTCCACTTAGACGGCGAGGACGTGGCGATGGCGCATGCCGACGCGC
TAGACGATTTCGATCTGGACATGTTGGGGGACGGGGATTCCCCGGGTCCGGGATTTACCCCCCACGACTC
CGCCCCCTACGGCGCTCTGGATATGGCCGACTTCGAGTTTGAGCAGATGTTTACCGATGCCCTTGGAATT
GACGAGTACGGTGGGTAGCTCGAGTCTAGAGGGCCCGTTTAAACCCGCTGATCAGCCTCGACTGTGCCTT
CTAGTTGCCAGCCATCTGTTGTTTGCCCCTCCCCCGTGCCTTCCTTGACCCTGGAAGGTGCCACTCCCAC
TGTCCTTTCCTAATAAAATGAGGAAATTGCATCGCATTGTCTGAGTAGGTGTCATTCTATTCTGGGGGGT
GGGGTGGGGCAGGACAGCAAGGGGGAGGATTGGGAAGACAATAGCAGGCATGCTGGGGATGCGGTGGGCT
CTATGGCTTCTGAGGCGGAAAGAACCAGCTGGGGCTCTAGGGGGTATCCCC
[124 nt withheld, positions 2502-2625]
C
[91 nt withheld, positions 2627-2717]
A
[49 nt withheld, positions 2719-2767]
CCTTTGACGTTGGAGTCCACGTTCTTT
[37 nt withheld, positions 2795-2831]
ACCCTATCTCGGTCTATTCTTTTGATTTATAAGGGATTTTGCCGATTTCGGCCTATTGGTTAAAAAATGA
GCTGATTTAACAAAAATTTAACGCGAATTAATTCTGTGGAATGTGTGTCAGTTAGGGTGTGGAAAGTCCC
CAGGCTCCCCAGCAGGCAGAAGTATGCAAAGCATGCATCTCAATTAGTCAGCAACCAGGTGTGGAAAGTC
CCCAGGCTCCCCAGCAGGCAGAAGTATGCAAAGCATGCATCTCAATTAGTCAGCAACCATAGTCCCGCCC
CTAACTCCGCCCATCCCGCCCCTAACTCCGCCCAGTTCCGCCCATTCTCCGCCCCATGGCTGACTAATTT
TTTTTATTTATGCAGAGGCCGAGGCCGCCTCTGCCTCTGAGCTATTCCAGAAGTAGTGAGGAGGCTTTTT
TGGAGGCCTAGGCTTTTGCAAAAAGCTCCCGGGAGCTTGTATATCCATTTTCGGATCTGATCAAGAGACA
GGATGAGGATCGTTTCGCATGATTGAACAAGATGGATTGCACGCAGGTTCTCCGGCCGCTTGGGTGGAGA
GGCTATTCGGCTATGACTGGGCACAACAGACAATCGGCTGCTCTGATGCCGCCGTGTTCCGGCTGTCAGC
GCAGGGGCGCCCGGTTCTTTTTGTCAAGACCGACCTGTCCGGTGCCCTGAATGAACTGCAGGACGAGGCA
GCGCGGCTATCGTGGCTGGCCACGACGGGCGTTCCTTGCGCAGCTGTGCTCGACGTTGTCACTGAAGCGG
GAAGGGACTGGCTGCTATTGGGCGAAGTGCCGGGGCAGGATCTCCTGTCATCTCACCTTGCTCCTGCCGA
GAAAGTATCCATCATGGCTGATGCAATGCGGCGGCTGCATACGCTTGATCCGGCTACCTGCCCATTCGAC
CACCAAGCGAAACATCGCATCGAGCGAGCACGTACTCGGATGGAAGCCGGTCTTGTCGATCAGGATGATC
TGGACGAAGAGCATCAGGGGCTCGCGCCAGCCGAACTGTTCGCCAGGCTCAAGGCGCGCATGCCCGACGG
CGAGGATCTCGTCGTGACCCATGGCGATGCCTGCTTGCCGAATATCATGGTGGAAAATGGCCGCTTTTCT
GGATTCATCGACTGTGGCCGGCTGGGTGTGGCGGACCGCTATCAGGACATAGCGTTGGCTACCCGTGATA
TTGCTGAAGAGCTTGGCGGCGAATGGGCTGACCGCTTCCTCGTGCTTTACGGTATCGCCGCTCCCGATTC
GCAGCGCATCGCCTTCTATCGCCTTCTTGACGAGTTCTTCTGAGCGGGACTCTGGGGTTCGAAATGACCG
ACCAAGCGACGCCCAACCTGCCATCACGAGATTTCGATTCCACCGCCGCCTTCTATGAAAGGTTGGGCTT
CGGAATCGTTTTCCGGGACGCCGGCTGGATGATCCTCCAGCGCGGGGATCTCATGCTGGAGTTCTTCGCC
CACCCCAACTTGTTTATTGCAGCTTATAATGGTTACAAATAAAGCAATAGCATCACAAATTTCACAAATA
AAGCATTTTTTTCACTGCATTCTAGTTGTGGTTTGTCCAAACTCATCAATGTATCTTATCATGTCTGTAT
ACCGTCGACCTCTAGCTAGAGCTTGGCGTAATCATGGTCATAGCTGTTTCCTGTGTGAAATTGTTATCCG
CTCACAATTCCACACAACATACGAGCCGGAAGCATAAAGTGTAAAGCCTGGGGTGCCTAATGAGTGAGCT
AACTCACATTAATTGCGTTGCGCTCACTGCCCGCTTTCCAGTCGGGAAACCTGTCGTGCCAGCTGCATTA
ATGAATCGGCCAACGCGCGGGGAGAGGCGGTTTGCGTATTGGGCGCTCTTCCGCTTCCTCGCTCACTGAC
TCGCTGCGCTCGGTCGTTCGGCTGCGGCGAGCGGTATCAGCTCACTCAAAGGCGGTAATACGGTTATCCA
CAGAATCAGGGGATAACGCAGGAAAGAACATGTGAGCAAAAGGCCAGCAAAAGGCCAGGAACCGTAAAAA
GGCCGCGTTGCTGGCGTTTTTCCATAGGCTCCGCCCCCCTGACGAGCATCACAAAAATCGACGCTCAAGT
CAGAGGTGGCGAAACCCGACAGGACTATAAAGATACCAGGCGTTTCCCCCTGGAAGCTCCCTCGTGCGCT
CTCCTGTTCCGACCCTGCCGCTTACCGGATACCTGTCCGCCTTTCTCCCTTCGGGAAGCGTGGCGCTTTC
TCATAGCTCACGCTGTAGGTATCTCAGTTCGGTGTAGGTCGTTCGCTCCAAGCTGGGCTGTGTGCACGAA
CCCCCCGTTCAGCCCGACCGCTGCGCCTTATCCGGTAACTATCGTCTTGAGTCCAACCCGGTAAGACACG
ACTTATCGCCACTGGCAGCAGCCACTGGTAACAGGATTAGCAGAGCGAGGTATGTAGGCGGTGCTACAGA
GTTCTTGAAGTGGTGGCCTAACTACGGCTACACTAGAAGAACAGTATTTGGTATCTGCGCTCTGCTGAAG
CCAGTTACCTTCGGAAAAAGAGTTGGTAGCTCTTGATCCGGCAAACAAACCACCGCTGGTAGCGGTTTTT
TTGTTTGCAAGCAGCAGATTACGCGCAGAAAAAAAGGATCTCAAGAAGATCCTTTGATCTTTTCTACGGG
GTCTGACGCTCAGTGGAACGAAAACTCACGTTAAGGGATTTTGGTCATGAGATTATCAAAAAGGATCTTC
ACCTAGATCCTTTTAAATTAAAAATGAAGTTTTAAATCAATCTAAAGTATATATGAGTAAACTTGGTCTG
ACAGTTACCAATGCTTAATCAGTGAGGCACCTATCTCAGCGATCTGTCTATTTCGTTCATCCATAGTTGC
CTGACTCCCCGTCGTGTAGATAACTACGATACGGGAGGGCTTACCATCTGGCCCCAGTGCTGCAATGATA
CCGCGAGACCCACGCTCACCGGCTCCAGATTTATCAGCAATAAACCAGCCAGCCGGAAGGGCCGAGCGCA
GAAGTGGTCCTGCAACTTTATCCGCCTCCATCCAGTCTATTAATTGTTGCCGGGAAGCTAGAGTAAGTAG
TTCGCCAGTTAATAGTTTGCGCAACGTTGTTGCCATTGCTACAGGCATCGTGGTGTCACGCTCGTCGTTT
GGTATGGCTTCATTCAGCTCCGGTTCCCAACGATCAAGGCGAGTTACATGATCCCCCATGTTGTGCAAAA
AAGCGGTTAGCTCCTTCGGTCCTCCGATCGTTGTCAGAAGTAAGTTGGCCGCAGTGTTATCACTCATGGT
TATGGCAGCACTGCATAATTCTCTTACTGTCATGCCATCCGTAAGATGCTTTTCTGTGACTGGTGAGTAC
TCAACCAAGTCATTCTGAGAATAGTGTATGCGGCGACCGAGTTGCTCTTGCCCGGCGTCAATACGGGATA
ATACCGCGCCACATAGCAGAACTTTAAAAGTGCTCATCATTGGAAAACGTTCTTCGGGGCGAAAACTCTC
AAGGATCTTACCGCTGTTGAGATCCAGTTCGATGTAACCCACTCGTGCACCCAACTGATCTTCAGCATCT
TTTACTTTCACCAGCGTTTCTGGGTGAGCAAAAACAGGAAGGCAAAATGCCGCAAAAAAGGGAATAAGGG
CGACACGGAAATGTTGAATACTCATACTCTTCCTTTTTCAATATTATTGAAGCATTTATCAGGGTTATTG
TCTCATGAGCGGATACATATTTGAATGTATTTAGAAAAATAAACAAATAGGGGTTCCGCGCACATTTCCC
CGAAAAGTGCCACCTGACGTC
