>Addgene plasmid #66352 | GPR32-Tango | depositor partial sequence | sequence record 113318 | GPR32
ATGAACGGTGTAAGTGAAGGTACTCGCGGTTGTAGCGACCGGCAACCTGGGGTCCTTACTAGAGACAGAT
CCTGTTCACGAAAGATGAACAGCTCAGGCTGCCTGAGCGAAGAGGTCGGCAGTCTGAGGCCCTTGACAGT
GGTGATACTGTCTGCTAGCATTGTGGTGGGTGTACTCGGCAATGGCCTGGTGCTGTGGATGACTGTGTTC
AGGATGGCGCGGACCGTATCAACAGTGTGCTTTTTCCACCTCGCCCTGGCTGATTTTATGCTGTCTCTGA
GTCTCCCAATCGCCATGTACTACATCGTGAGCCGCCAGTGGCTGCTGGGTGAATGGGCTTGCAAGCTCTA
CATTACTTTCGTGTTTCTCAGCTACTTCGCTTCAAACTGCCTGCTTGTGTTCATCAGTGTGGACCGCTGT
ATCTCCGTGCTTTACCCTGTGTGGGCTTTGAACCACCGCACCGTACAAAGAGCCAGCTGGTTGGCTTTCG
GCGTGTGGCTCCTGGCCGCAGCGCTGTGCAGCGCCCATCTGAAGTTCAGAACTACGAGGAAGTGGAACGG
TTGTACCCACTGCTATCTGGCCTTTAACTCCGACAACGAGACAGCACAAATCTGGATTGAGGGTGTCGTG
GAGGGCCACATCATCGGCACTATTGGTCATTTTTTGCTGGGATTTTTGGGCCCACTGGCCATCATTGGCA
CTTGTGCACACCTCATTAGAGCCAAGCTGCTGAGAGAGGGCTGGGTGCATGCCAACAGGCCCAAGAGGCT
GCTGCTGGTCCTGGTTTCTGCTTTCTTTATTTTCTGGTCCCCATTCAACGTGGTTCTCCTGGTCCACTTG
TGGCGCAGGGTGATGTTGAAGGAGATTTATCACCCACGCATGCTCCTCATCCTTCAGGCCAGTTTCGCCC
TCGGATGCGTCAACTCTTCTCTGAATCCCTTCCTGTACGTTTTCGTCGGGAGGGACTTCCAGGAAAAATT
CTTTCAGAGTCTGACATCAGCCCTCGCGCGGGCCTTCGGCGAGGAAGAGTTTTTGAGTTCTTGTCCACGC
GGCAATGCCCCACGGGAG
