>Addgene plasmid #66352 | GPR32-Tango | addgene partial sequence | sequence record 118214 | CMV-F 5'-CGCAAATGGGCGGTAGGCGTG-3'
CTCTCTGGCTAACTAGAGAACCCACTGCTTACTGGCTTATCGAAATTAATACGACTCACTATAGGGAGAC
CCAAGCTGGCTAGCGTTTAAACTTAAGCTTGGTACCGAGCTCGGATCCACTAGTCCAGTGTGGTGGAATT
CTGCAGATATCCAGCACAGTGGCGGCCGCGCCACCATGAAGACGATCATCGCCCTGAGCTACATCTTCTG
CCTGGTATTCGCCGACTACAAGGACGATGATGACGCCAGCATCGATATGAACGGTGTAAGTGAAGGTACT
CGCGGTTGTAGCGACCGGCAACCTGGGGTCCTTACTAGAGACAGATCCTGTTCACGAAAGATGAACAGCT
CAGGCTGCCTGAGCGAAGAGGTCGGCAGTCTGAGGCCCTTGACAGTGGTGATACTGTCTGCTAGCATTGT
GGTGGGTGTACTCGGCAATGGCCTGGTGCTGTGGATGACTGTGTTCAGGATGGCGCGGACCGTATCAACA
GTGTGCTTTTTCCACCTCGCCCTGGCTGATTTTATGCTGTCTCTGAGTCTCCCAATCGCCATGTACTACA
TCGTGAGCCGCCAGTGGCTGCTGGGTGAATGGGCTTGCAAGCTCTACATTACTTTCGTGTTTCTCAGCTA
CTTCGCTTCAAACTGCCTGCTTGTGTTCATCAGTGTGGACCGCTGTATCTCCGTGCTTTACCCTGTGTGG
GCTTTGAACCACCGCACCGTACAAAGAGCCAGCTGGTTGGCTTTCGGCGTGTGGCTCCTGGCCGCAGCGC
TGTGCAGCGCCCATCTGAAGTTCAGAACTACGAGGAAGTGGAACGGTTGTACCCACTGCTATCTGGCCTT
TAACTCCGACAACGAGACAGCACAAATCTGGATTGAGGGTGTCGTGGAGGGCCACATCATCGGCACTATT
GGTCATTTTTTGCTGGGATTTTTGGGCCCACTGGCCATCATTGGCACTTGTGCACACCTCATTAGAGCCA
AGCTGCTGA
