>Addgene plasmid #66352 | GPR32-Tango | addgene partial sequence | sequence record 118218 | Tet-R 5'-GGCGAGTTTACGGGTTGTTA-3'
CTCTAATGCGCTGTTAATCACTTTACTTTTATCTAATCTTAGCTGGAAGTACAGGTTCTCACCGGTCGAT
GAAGTGTCCTTGGCCAGGGAGGAGCTGGCGGTGGTGCAGGACTCATCTTGGGGACCCAGGCTGGGTGGGG
TGCGTCCACCGGTATCGATCTCCCGTGGGGCATTGCCGCGTGGACAAGAACTCAAAAACTCTTCCTCGCC
GAAGGCCCGCGCGAGGGCTGATGTCAGACTCTGAAAGAATTTTTCCTGGAAGTCCCTCCCGACGAAAACG
TACAGGAAGGGATTCAGAGAAGAGTTGACGCATCCGAGGGCGAAACTGGCCTGAAGGATGAGGAGCATGC
GTGGGTGATAAATCTCCTTCAACATCACCCTGCGCCACAAGTGGACCAGGAGAACCACGTTGAATGGGGA
CCAGAAAATAAAGAAAGCAGAAACCAGGACCAGCAGCAGCCTCTTGGGCCTGTTGGCATGCACCCAGCCC
TCTCTCAGCAGCTTGGCTCTAATGAGGTGTGCACAAGTGCCAATGATGGCCAGTGGGCCCAAAAATCCCA
GCAAAAAATGACCAATAGTGCCGATGATGTGGCCCTCCACGACACCCTCAATCCAGATTTGTGCTGTCTC
GTTGTCGGAGTTAAAGGCCAGATAGCAGTGGGTACAACCGTTCCACTTCCTCGTAGTTCTGAACTTCAGA
TGGGCGCTGCACAGCGCTGCGGCCAGGAGCCACACGCCGAAAGCCAACCAGCTGGCTCTTTGTACGGTGC
GGTGGTTCAAAGCCCACACAGGGTAAAGCACGGAGATACAGCGGTCCACACTGATGAACACAAGCAGGCA
GTTTGAAGCGAAGTAGCTGAGAAACACGAAAGTAATGTAGAGCTTGCAAGCCCATTCACCCAGCAGCCAC
TGGCGGCTCACGATGTAGTACATGGCGATTGGGAGACTCAGAGACAGCATAAAATCAGCCAGGGCGAGGT
GGAAAAAGCACACTGTTGATACGGTCCGCGCCATCCTGAACACAGTCATCCACAGCACCAGGCCATTGCC
GAGTAC
